Addgene plasmid #112470: pZFP1.1.0-gDNA
Purpose: CRISPR plasmid for expression of Cas9 and gRNA targeting human transcription factor ZFP1
Depositing lab: Kevin White. Depositing organization: University of Chicago.
Backbone
  Vector backbone: pX330
  Backbone manufacturer: Zhang lab (Addgene plasmid ID: 42230)
  Vector type: Mammalian Expression, CRISPR
Growth in bacteria
  Bacterial resistance: Ampicillin, 100 μg/mL
  Growth temperature: 37°C
  Growth strain: DH5alpha
  Copy number: High Copy
Gene/Insert
  Gene/Insert name: ZFP1
  gRNA/shRNA sequence: GAAACCCTGAAACTCCAGCC AGG
  Species: H. sapiens (human)
  Entrez Gene: ZFP1 (a.k.a. ZNF475)
  Cloning method: Restriction Enzyme; 5′ cloning site BbsI (destroyed during cloning); 3′ cloning site BbsI (destroyed during cloning)
  Sequencing primers: 5′ hU6-F (5'-GAGGGCCTATTTCCCATGATT-3')
Terms and licenses: Academic/Nonprofit Terms; Industry Terms: Not Available to Industry
Depositor comments: gRNA sequence listed includes 20 nucleotide target sequence, followed by the uncloned PAM sequence. The PAM sequence is not present in the plasmid. Use with plasmid pZFP1-donor.
How to cite: pZFP1.1.0-gDNA was a gift from Kevin White (Addgene plasmid # 112470 ; http://n2t.net/addgene:112470 ; RRID:Addgene_112470)
