[The description below was written by a language model from this plasmid's Addgene catalogue record and pLannotate feature annotations shown in this document.]
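Description:
pZFP1.1.0-gDNA is a mammalian CRISPR expression plasmid built on the pX330 backbone, delivering both Streptococcus pyogenes Cas9 and a single guide RNA from one vector. The guide targets the human transcription factor gene ZFP1 (also known as ZNF475). A 20-nucleotide spacer was inserted between the backbone's two BbsI sites, which were destroyed in the process; the genomic PAM that follows the target is not part of the plasmid. In bacteria the 8.5 kb plasmid is maintained at high copy through a ColE1/pUC-type origin and selected with ampicillin via the β-lactamase gene. An M13/f1 phage origin is also annotated.

The guide is transcribed by RNA polymerase III from the human U6 promoter, which sits immediately upstream of the spacer and the S. pyogenes gRNA scaffold. The scaffold annotation spans the numbering origin of the circular sequence, and a second scaffold fragment is called just after it. Cas9 is driven by a hybrid CBh-type Pol II promoter made up of the CMV enhancer, chicken β-actin promoter and a hybrid CBA/MVM intron. The annotation software splits the coding sequence into contiguous N- and C-terminal portions, which together read as one full-length nuclease. It is fused at its C-terminus to a nucleoplasmin bipartite nuclear localization signal and terminated by the bovine growth hormone polyadenylation signal. A single AAV2 ITR lies downstream as a backbone remnant; with only one ITR annotated, the plasmid is not configured as an AAV packaging vector. The small bom and rop fragments are likewise backbone remnants.

The depositor notes that it is meant to be used with a companion plasmid, pZFP1-donor, which suggests Cas9 cleavage at ZFP1 is paired with donor-templated editing. The record does not describe the donor's contents or the intended modification.
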