Features (pLannotate 1.2.2; 18 found; start..end, strand, type, name):
     79..122     +  misc_RNA       gRNA scaffold (fragment): guide RNA scaffold for the Streptococcus pyogenes CRISPR/Cas9 system
    169..454     +  enhancer       CMV enhancer: human cytomegalovirus immediate early enhancer; contains an 18-bp deletion relative to the standard CMV enhancer
    456..733     +  promoter       chicken β-actin promoter: No description available
    734..962     +  intron         hybrid intron: hybrid between chicken β-actin (CBA) and minute virus of mice (MMV) introns (Gray et al., 2011)
   1100..2701    +  CDS            Cas9(N): N-terminal portion of Streptococcus pyogenes Cas9 (Zetsche et al., 2015)
   2702..5200    +  CDS            Cas9(C): C-terminal portion of Streptococcus pyogenes Cas9 (Zetsche et al., 2015)
   5201..5248    +  CDS            nucleoplasmin NLS: bipartite nuclear localization signal from nucleoplasmin
   5282..5393    +  polyA_signal   bGH poly(A) signal: bovine growth hormone polyadenylation signal
   5498..5638    +  repeat_region  AAV2 ITR: inverted terminal repeat of adeno-associated virus serotype 2 inverted
   5643..5694    -  misc_feature   bom (fragment): basis of mobility region from pBR322
   5713..6093    +  rep_origin     M13 ori (sequence partly withheld): M13 bacteriophage origin of replication; arrow indicates direction of (+) strand synthesis
   6169..6218    -  misc_feature   bom (fragment): basis of mobility region from pBR322
   6320..6355    -  CDS            rop (fragment): Rop protein, which maintains plasmids at low copy number; rop
   6450..6554    +  promoter       AmpR promoter: bla
   6555..7415    +  CDS            AmpR: β-lactamase; bla; confers resistance to ampicillin, carbenicillin, and related antibiotics
   7586..8174    +  rep_origin     ori: high-copy-number ColE1/pMB1/pBR322/pUC origin of replication
   8236..8476    +  promoter       U6 promoter: RNA polymerase III promoter for human U6 snRNA
   8505..72      +  misc_RNA       gRNA scaffold (across the origin): guide RNA scaffold for the Streptococcus pyogenes CRISPR/Cas9 system
>Addgene plasmid #112470 | pZFP1.1.0-gDNA | depositor full sequence | sequence record 211861 | Full Sequence
TAGAGCTAGAAATAGCAAGTTAAAATAAGGCTAGTCCGTTATCAACTTGAAAAAGTGGCACCGAGTCGGT
GCTTTTTTGTTTTAGAGCTAGAAATAGCAAGTTAAAATAAGGCTAGTCCGTTTTTAGCGCGTGCGCCAAT
TCTGCAGACAAATGGCTCTAGAGGTACCCGTTACATAACTTACGGTAAATGGCCCGCCTGGCTGACCGCC
CAACGACCCCCGCCCATTGACGTCAATAGTAACGCCAATAGGGACTTTCCATTGACGTCAATGGGTGGAG
TATTTACGGTAAACTGCCCACTTGGCAGTACATCAAGTGTATCATATGCCAAGTACGCCCCCTATTGACG
TCAATGACGGTAAATGGCCCGCCTGGCATTGTGCCCAGTACATGACCTTATGGGACTTTCCTACTTGGCA
GTACATCTACGTATTAGTCATCGCTATTACCATGGTCGAGGTGAGCCCCACGTTCTGCTTCACTCTCCCC
ATCTCCCCCCCCTCCCCACCCCCAATTTTGTATTTATTTATTTTTTAATTATTTTGTGCAGCGATGGGGG
CGGGGGGGGGGGGGGGGCGCGCGCCAGGCGGGGCGGGGCGGGGCGAGGGGCGGGGCGGGGCGAGGCGGAG
AGGTGCGGCGGCAGCCAATCAGAGCGGCGCGCTCCGAAAGTTTCCTTTTATGGCGAGGCGGCGGCGGCGG
CGGCCCTATAAAAAGCGAAGCGCGCGGCGGGCGGGAGTCGCTGCGACGCTGCCTTCGCCCCGTGCCCCGC
TCCGCCGCCGCCTCGCGCCGCCCGCCCCGGCTCTGACTGACCGCGTTACTCCCACAGGTGAGCGGGCGGG
ACGGCCCTTCTCCTCCGGGCTGTAATTAGCTGAGCAAGAGGTAAGGGTTTAAGGGATGGTTGGTTGGTGG
GGTATTAATGTTTAATTACCTGGAGCACCTGCCTGAAATCACTTTTTTTCAGGTTGGACCGGTGCCACCA
TGGACTATAAGGACCACGACGGAGACTACAAGGATCATGATATTGATTACAAAGACGATGACGATAAGAT
GGCCCCAAAGAAGAAGCGGAAGGTCGGTATCCACGGAGTCCCAGCAGCCGACAAGAAGTACAGCATCGGC
CTGGACATCGGCACCAACTCTGTGGGCTGGGCCGTGATCACCGACGAGTACAAGGTGCCCAGCAAGAAAT
TCAAGGTGCTGGGCAACACCGACCGGCACAGCATCAAGAAGAACCTGATCGGAGCCCTGCTGTTCGACAG
CGGCGAAACAGCCGAGGCCACCCGGCTGAAGAGAACCGCCAGAAGAAGATACACCAGACGGAAGAACCGG
ATCTGCTATCTGCAAGAGATCTTCAGCAACGAGATGGCCAAGGTGGACGACAGCTTCTTCCACAGACTGG
AAGAGTCCTTCCTGGTGGAAGAGGATAAGAAGCACGAGCGGCACCCCATCTTCGGCAACATCGTGGACGA
GGTGGCCTACCACGAGAAGTACCCCACCATCTACCACCTGAGAAAGAAACTGGTGGACAGCACCGACAAG
GCCGACCTGCGGCTGATCTATCTGGCCCTGGCCCACATGATCAAGTTCCGGGGCCACTTCCTGATCGAGG
GCGACCTGAACCCCGACAACAGCGACGTGGACAAGCTGTTCATCCAGCTGGTGCAGACCTACAACCAGCT
GTTCGAGGAAAACCCCATCAACGCCAGCGGCGTGGACGCCAAGGCCATCCTGTCTGCCAGACTGAGCAAG
AGCAGACGGCTGGAAAATCTGATCGCCCAGCTGCCCGGCGAGAAGAAGAATGGCCTGTTCGGAAACCTGA
TTGCCCTGAGCCTGGGCCTGACCCCCAACTTCAAGAGCAACTTCGACCTGGCCGAGGATGCCAAACTGCA
GCTGAGCAAGGACACCTACGACGACGACCTGGACAACCTGCTGGCCCAGATCGGCGACCAGTACGCCGAC
CTGTTTCTGGCCGCCAAGAACCTGTCCGACGCCATCCTGCTGAGCGACATCCTGAGAGTGAACACCGAGA
TCACCAAGGCCCCCCTGAGCGCCTCTATGATCAAGAGATACGACGAGCACCACCAGGACCTGACCCTGCT
GAAAGCTCTCGTGCGGCAGCAGCTGCCTGAGAAGTACAAAGAGATTTTCTTCGACCAGAGCAAGAACGGC
TACGCCGGCTACATTGACGGCGGAGCCAGCCAGGAAGAGTTCTACAAGTTCATCAAGCCCATCCTGGAAA
AGATGGACGGCACCGAGGAACTGCTCGTGAAGCTGAACAGAGAGGACCTGCTGCGGAAGCAGCGGACCTT
CGACAACGGCAGCATCCCCCACCAGATCCACCTGGGAGAGCTGCACGCCATTCTGCGGCGGCAGGAAGAT
TTTTACCCATTCCTGAAGGACAACCGGGAAAAGATCGAGAAGATCCTGACCTTCCGCATCCCCTACTACG
TGGGCCCTCTGGCCAGGGGAAACAGCAGATTCGCCTGGATGACCAGAAAGAGCGAGGAAACCATCACCCC
CTGGAACTTCGAGGAAGTGGTGGACAAGGGCGCTTCCGCCCAGAGCTTCATCGAGCGGATGACCAACTTC
GATAAGAACCTGCCCAACGAGAAGGTGCTGCCCAAGCACAGCCTGCTGTACGAGTACTTCACCGTGTATA
ACGAGCTGACCAAAGTGAAATACGTGACCGAGGGAATGAGAAAGCCCGCCTTCCTGAGCGGCGAGCAGAA
AAAGGCCATCGTGGACCTGCTGTTCAAGACCAACCGGAAAGTGACCGTGAAGCAGCTGAAAGAGGACTAC
TTCAAGAAAATCGAGTGCTTCGACTCCGTGGAAATCTCCGGCGTGGAAGATCGGTTCAACGCCTCCCTGG
GCACATACCACGATCTGCTGAAAATTATCAAGGACAAGGACTTCCTGGACAATGAGGAAAACGAGGACAT
TCTGGAAGATATCGTGCTGACCCTGACACTGTTTGAGGACAGAGAGATGATCGAGGAACGGCTGAAAACC
TATGCCCACCTGTTCGACGACAAAGTGATGAAGCAGCTGAAGCGGCGGAGATACACCGGCTGGGGCAGGC
TGAGCCGGAAGCTGATCAACGGCATCCGGGACAAGCAGTCCGGCAAGACAATCCTGGATTTCCTGAAGTC
CGACGGCTTCGCCAACAGAAACTTCATGCAGCTGATCCACGACGACAGCCTGACCTTTAAAGAGGACATC
CAGAAAGCCCAGGTGTCCGGCCAGGGCGATAGCCTGCACGAGCACATTGCCAATCTGGCCGGCAGCCCCG
CCATTAAGAAGGGCATCCTGCAGACAGTGAAGGTGGTGGACGAGCTCGTGAAAGTGATGGGCCGGCACAA
GCCCGAGAACATCGTGATCGAAATGGCCAGAGAGAACCAGACCACCCAGAAGGGACAGAAGAACAGCCGC
GAGAGAATGAAGCGGATCGAAGAGGGCATCAAAGAGCTGGGCAGCCAGATCCTGAAAGAACACCCCGTGG
AAAACACCCAGCTGCAGAACGAGAAGCTGTACCTGTACTACCTGCAGAATGGGCGGGATATGTACGTGGA
CCAGGAACTGGACATCAACCGGCTGTCCGACTACGATGTGGACCATATCGTGCCTCAGAGCTTTCTGAAG
GACGACTCCATCGACAACAAGGTGCTGACCAGAAGCGACAAGAACCGGGGCAAGAGCGACAACGTGCCCT
CCGAAGAGGTCGTGAAGAAGATGAAGAACTACTGGCGGCAGCTGCTGAACGCCAAGCTGATTACCCAGAG
AAAGTTCGACAATCTGACCAAGGCCGAGAGAGGCGGCCTGAGCGAACTGGATAAGGCCGGCTTCATCAAG
AGACAGCTGGTGGAAACCCGGCAGATCACAAAGCACGTGGCACAGATCCTGGACTCCCGGATGAACACTA
AGTACGACGAGAATGACAAGCTGATCCGGGAAGTGAAAGTGATCACCCTGAAGTCCAAGCTGGTGTCCGA
TTTCCGGAAGGATTTCCAGTTTTACAAAGTGCGCGAGATCAACAACTACCACCACGCCCACGACGCCTAC
CTGAACGCCGTCGTGGGAACCGCCCTGATCAAAAAGTACCCTAAGCTGGAAAGCGAGTTCGTGTACGGCG
ACTACAAGGTGTACGACGTGCGGAAGATGATCGCCAAGAGCGAGCAGGAAATCGGCAAGGCTACCGCCAA
GTACTTCTTCTACAGCAACATCATGAACTTTTTCAAGACCGAGATTACCCTGGCCAACGGCGAGATCCGG
AAGCGGCCTCTGATCGAGACAAACGGCGAAACCGGGGAGATCGTGTGGGATAAGGGCCGGGATTTTGCCA
CCGTGCGGAAAGTGCTGAGCATGCCCCAAGTGAATATCGTGAAAAAGACCGAGGTGCAGACAGGCGGCTT
CAGCAAAGAGTCTATCCTGCCCAAGAGGAACAGCGATAAGCTGATCGCCAGAAAGAAGGACTGGGACCCT
AAGAAGTACGGCGGCTTCGACAGCCCCACCGTGGCCTATTCTGTGCTGGTGGTGGCCAAAGTGGAAAAGG
GCAAGTCCAAGAAACTGAAGAGTGTGAAAGAGCTGCTGGGGATCACCATCATGGAAAGAAGCAGCTTCGA
GAAGAATCCCATCGACTTTCTGGAAGCCAAGGGCTACAAAGAAGTGAAAAAGGACCTGATCATCAAGCTG
CCTAAGTACTCCCTGTTCGAGCTGGAAAACGGCCGGAAGAGAATGCTGGCCTCTGCCGGCGAACTGCAGA
AGGGAAACGAACTGGCCCTGCCCTCCAAATATGTGAACTTCCTGTACCTGGCCAGCCACTATGAGAAGCT
GAAGGGCTCCCCCGAGGATAATGAGCAGAAACAGCTGTTTGTGGAACAGCACAAGCACTACCTGGACGAG
ATCATCGAGCAGATCAGCGAGTTCTCCAAGAGAGTGATCCTGGCCGACGCTAATCTGGACAAAGTGCTGT
CCGCCTACAACAAGCACCGGGATAAGCCCATCAGAGAGCAGGCCGAGAATATCATCCACCTGTTTACCCT
GACCAATCTGGGAGCCCCTGCCGCCTTCAAGTACTTTGACACCACCATCGACCGGAAGAGGTACACCAGC
ACCAAAGAGGTGCTGGACGCCACCCTGATCCACCAGAGCATCACCGGCCTGTACGAGACACGGATCGACC
TGTCTCAGCTGGGAGGCGACAAAAGGCCGGCGGCCACGAAAAAGGCCGGCCAGGCAAAAAAGAAAAAGTA
AGAATTCCTAGAGCTCGCTGATCAGCCTCGACTGTGCCTTCTAGTTGCCAGCCATCTGTTGTTTGCCCCT
CCCCCGTGCCTTCCTTGACCCTGGAAGGTGCCACTCCCACTGTCCTTTCCTAATAAAATGAGGAAATTGC
ATCGCATTGTCTGAGTAGGTGTCATTCTATTCTGGGGGGTGGGGTGGGGCAGGACAGCAAGGGGGAGGAT
TGGGAAGAGAATAGCAGGCATGCTGGGGAGCGGCCGCAGGAACCCCTAGTGATGGAGTTGGCCACTCCCT
CTCTGCGCGCTCGCTCGCTCACTGAGGCCGGGCGACCAAAGGTCGCCCGACGCCCGGGCTTTGCCCGGGC
GGCCTCAGTGAGCGAGCGAGCGCGCAGCTGCCTGCAGGGGCGCCTGATGCGGTATTTTCTCCTTACGCAT
CTGTGCGGTATTTCACACCGCATA
[142 nt withheld, positions 5695-5836]
C
[141 nt withheld, positions 5838-5978]
CCTTTGACGTTGGAGTCCACGTTCTTT
[37 nt withheld, positions 6006-6042]
ACCCTATCTCGGGCTATTCTTTTGATTTATAAGGGATTTTGCCGATTTCGGCCTATTGGTTAAAAAATGA
GCTGATTTAACAAAAATTTAACGCGAATTTTAACAAAATATTAACGTTTACAATTTTATGGTGCACTCTC
AGTACAATCTGCTCTGATGCCGCATAGTTAAGCCAGCCCCGACACCCGCCAACACCCGCTGACGCGCCCT
GACGGGCTTGTCTGCTCCCGGCATCCGCTTACAGACAAGCTGTGACCGTCTCCGGGAGCTGCATGTGTCA
GAGGTTTTCACCGTCATCACCGAAACGCGCGAGACGAAAGGGCCTCGTGATACGCCTATTTTTATAGGTT
AATGTCATGATAATAATGGTTTCTTAGACGTCAGGTGGCACTTTTCGGGGAAATGTGCGCGGAACCCCTA
TTTGTTTATTTTTCTAAATACATTCAAATATGTATCCGCTCATGAGACAATAACCCTGATAAATGCTTCA
ATAATATTGAAAAAGGAAGAGTATGAGTATTCAACATTTCCGTGTCGCCCTTATTCCCTTTTTTGCGGCA
TTTTGCCTTCCTGTTTTTGCTCACCCAGAAACGCTGGTGAAAGTAAAAGATGCTGAAGATCAGTTGGGTG
CACGAGTGGGTTACATCGAACTGGATCTCAACAGCGGTAAGATCCTTGAGAGTTTTCGCCCCGAAGAACG
TTTTCCAATGATGAGCACTTTTAAAGTTCTGCTATGTGGCGCGGTATTATCCCGTATTGACGCCGGGCAA
GAGCAACTCGGTCGCCGCATACACTATTCTCAGAATGACTTGGTTGAGTACTCACCAGTCACAGAAAAGC
ATCTTACGGATGGCATGACAGTAAGAGAATTATGCAGTGCTGCCATAACCATGAGTGATAACACTGCGGC
CAACTTACTTCTGACAACGATCGGAGGACCGAAGGAGCTAACCGCTTTTTTGCACAACATGGGGGATCAT
GTAACTCGCCTTGATCGTTGGGAACCGGAGCTGAATGAAGCCATACCAAACGACGAGCGTGACACCACGA
TGCCTGTAGCAATGGCAACAACGTTGCGCAAACTATTAACTGGCGAACTACTTACTCTAGCTTCCCGGCA
ACAATTAATAGACTGGATGGAGGCGGATAAAGTTGCAGGACCACTTCTGCGCTCGGCCCTTCCGGCTGGC
TGGTTTATTGCTGATAAATCTGGAGCCGGTGAGCGTGGAAGCCGCGGTATCATTGCAGCACTGGGGCCAG
ATGGTAAGCCCTCCCGTATCGTAGTTATCTACACGACGGGGAGTCAGGCAACTATGGATGAACGAAATAG
ACAGATCGCTGAGATAGGTGCCTCACTGATTAAGCATTGGTAACTGTCAGACCAAGTTTACTCATATATA
CTTTAGATTGATTTAAAACTTCATTTTTAATTTAAAAGGATCTAGGTGAAGATCCTTTTTGATAATCTCA
TGACCAAAATCCCTTAACGTGAGTTTTCGTTCCACTGAGCGTCAGACCCCGTAGAAAAGATCAAAGGATC
TTCTTGAGATCCTTTTTTTCTGCGCGTAATCTGCTGCTTGCAAACAAAAAAACCACCGCTACCAGCGGTG
GTTTGTTTGCCGGATCAAGAGCTACCAACTCTTTTTCCGAAGGTAACTGGCTTCAGCAGAGCGCAGATAC
CAAATACTGTCCTTCTAGTGTAGCCGTAGTTAGGCCACCACTTCAAGAACTCTGTAGCACCGCCTACATA
CCTCGCTCTGCTAATCCTGTTACCAGTGGCTGCTGCCAGTGGCGATAAGTCGTGTCTTACCGGGTTGGAC
TCAAGACGATAGTTACCGGATAAGGCGCAGCGGTCGGGCTGAACGGGGGGTTCGTGCACACAGCCCAGCT
TGGAGCGAACGACCTACACCGAACTGAGATACCTACAGCGTGAGCTATGAGAAAGCGCCACGCTTCCCGA
AGGGAGAAAGGCGGACAGGTATCCGGTAAGCGGCAGGGTCGGAACAGGAGAGCGCACGAGGGAGCTTCCA
GGGGGAAACGCCTGGTATCTTTATAGTCCTGTCGGGTTTCGCCACCTCTGACTTGAGCGTCGATTTTTGT
GATGCTCGTCAGGGGGGCGGAGCCTATGGAAAAACGCCAGCAACGCGGCCTTTTTACGGTTCCTGGCCTT
TTGCTGGCCTTTTGCTCACATGTGAGGGCCTATTTCCCATGATTCCTTCATATTTGCATATACGATACAA
GGCTGTTAGAGAGATAATTGGAATTAATTTGACTGTAAACACAAAGATATTAGTACAAAATACGTGACGT
AGAAAGTAATAATTTCTTGGGTAGTTTGCAGTTTTAAAATTATGTTTTAAAATGGACTATCATATGCTTA
CCGTAACTTGAAAGTATTTCGATTTCTTGGCTTTATATATCTTGTGGAAAGGACGAAACACCGAAACCCT
GAAACTCCAGCCGTTT
